Addgene plasmid #85188: pFLAG-CMV2-Hsp27-S15D/S78D/S82D
Purpose: Hsp27 expression plasmid
Depositing lab: Ugo Moens. Depositing organization: University of Tromso.
Backbone
  Vector backbone: pFLAG-CMV-2
  Vector type: Mammalian Expression
Growth in bacteria
  Bacterial resistance: Ampicillin, 100 μg/mL
  Growth temperature: 37°C
  Growth strain: DH5alpha
  Copy number: High Copy
Gene/Insert
  Gene/Insert name: Hsp27
  Species: H. sapiens (human)
  Mutation: S15D/S78D/S82D, phosphomimicking mutation
  Entrez Gene: HSPB1 (a.k.a. CMT2F, HEL-S-102, HMN2B, HMND3, HS.76067, HSP27, HSP28, Hsp25, SRP27)
  Promoter: CMV
  Tag / fusion protein: Flag (N terminal on backbone)
  Cloning method: Unknown
  Sequencing primers: 5′ CMV-F; 3′ hGH-pA-R
Terms and licenses: Academic/Nonprofit Terms; Industry Terms: Not Available to Industry
Depositor comments: The pFLAG-CMV2-Hsp27 wild-type plasmid was obtained from Dr. Park and is described by Park KJ, Gaynor RB, Kwak YT. J Biol Chem 2003; 278:35272-35278. PMID:12829720
How to cite: pFLAG-CMV2-Hsp27-S15D/S78D/S82D was a gift from Ugo Moens (Addgene plasmid # 85188 ; http://n2t.net/addgene:85188 ; RRID:Addgene_85188)
