[The description below was written by a language model from this plasmid's Addgene catalogue record and pLannotate feature annotations shown in this document.]
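Description:
pFLAG-CMV2-Hsp27-S15D/S78D/S82D is a mammalian expression plasmid of about 5.3 kb, built on the pFLAG-CMV-2 backbone, that encodes a triple phosphomimetic mutant of human Hsp27 (HSPB1). It is propagated in E. coli from a high-copy ColE1/pUC-type origin and selected with ampicillin through the β-lactamase gene. An f1 origin is also present, which in principle allows single-stranded DNA production. Remnants of the lac region (lacZα and lacI fragments, lac promoter and operator, CAP site) and a T7 promoter are annotated as backbone carry-overs. No mammalian drug-selection marker is annotated, so the plasmid appears suited to transient transfection. An SV40 enhancer/early promoter region sits downstream of the expression cassette; this region typically includes the SV40 origin, although the table does not annotate one separately.

The expression cassette consists of the human cytomegalovirus immediate-early enhancer and promoter, a backbone-encoded N-terminal FLAG epitope, a short stretch of polylinker, the HSPB1 coding sequence and the human growth hormone polyadenylation signal. The annotation tool matches the tag as a short fragment of 3xFLAG, which is consistent with a single FLAG tag. The FLAG tag permits detection or immunoprecipitation of the expressed protein with anti-FLAG antibodies.

Serines 15, 78 and 82 are replaced by aspartate, whose negative charge mimics constitutive phosphorylation at these sites. Hsp27 is a small heat shock protein that acts as a molecular chaperone and has roles in stress resistance and actin organisation. The mutant is therefore useful for studying how phosphorylation affects these functions. The depositor notes that it derives from a previously described wild-type pFLAG-CMV2-Hsp27 plasmid; the cloning method is not recorded.
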