Features (pLannotate 1.2.2; 17 found; start..end, strand, type, name):
      4..158     -  CDS            lacZα (fragment): LacZα fragment of β-galactosidase; lacZ fragment
    318..697     +  enhancer       CMV enhancer: human cytomegalovirus immediate early enhancer
    699..898     +  promoter       CMV promoter: human cytomegalovirus (CMV) immediate early promoter
    934..954     +  CDS            3xFLAG (fragment): three tandem FLAG® epitope tags
   1001..1018    -  misc_feature   MCS (fragment): pUC18/19 multiple cloning site
   1022..1636    +  CDS            HSPB1 (sequence partly withheld): HSPB1_HUMAN - Also known as HSP27, HSP28. Experimental evidence at protein level: Swiss-Prot protein existence level 1. Small heat shock protein which functions as a molecular chaperone probably maintaining denatured proteins in a folding- competent state (PubMed:10383393, PubMed:20178975). Plays a role in stress resistance and actin organization (PubMed:19166925). Through its molecular chaperone activity may regulate numerous biological processes including the phosphorylation and the axonal transport of neurofilament proteins (PubMed:23728742). From Homo sapiens (Human).
   1658..2280    +  polyA_signal   hGH poly(A) signal: human growth hormone polyadenylation signal
   2309..2638    +  promoter       SV40 promoter: SV40 enhancer and early promoter
   2677..2695    -  promoter       T7 promoter: promoter for bacteriophage T7 RNA polymerase
   2733..2749    -  protein_bind   lac operator: The lac repressor binds to the lac operator to inhibit transcription in E. coli. This inhibition can be relieved by adding lactose or isopropyl-β-D-thiogalactopyranoside (IPTG). lac repressor encoded by lacI
   2757..2787    -  promoter       lac promoter: promoter for the E. coli lac operon
   2802..2823    -  protein_bind   CAP binding site: CAP binding activates transcription in the presence of cAMP. E. coli catabolite activator protein
   2836..2928    -  CDS            lacI (fragment): lac repressor; lacI; The lac repressor binds to the lac operator to inhibit transcription in E. coli. This inhibition can be relieved by adding lactose or isopropyl-β-D-thiogalactopyranoside (IPTG).
   3111..3699    -  rep_origin     ori: high-copy-number ColE1/pMB1/pBR322/pUC origin of replication
   3870..4730    -  CDS            AmpR: β-lactamase; bla; confers resistance to ampicillin, carbenicillin, and related antibiotics
   4731..4835    -  promoter       AmpR promoter: bla
   4862..5290    +  rep_origin     f1 ori (sequence partly withheld): f1 bacteriophage origin of replication; arrow indicates direction of (+) strand synthesis
>Addgene plasmid #85188 | pFLAG-CMV2-Hsp27-S15D/S78D/S82D | addgene full sequence | sequence record 167884 | Addgene Assembled Sequence
CCATTCGCCATTCAGGCTGCGCAACTGTTGGGAAGGGCGATCGGTGCGGGCCTCTTCGCTATTACGCCAG
CTGGCGAAAGGGGGATGTGCTGCAAGGCGATTAAGTTGGGTAACGCCAGGGTTTTCCCAGTCACGACGTT
GTAAAACGACGGCCAGTGCCAAGCTGATCTATACATTGAATCAATATTGGCAATTAGCCATATTAGTCAT
TGGTTATATAGCATAAATCAATATTGGCTATTGGCCATTGCATACGTTGTATCTATATCATAATATGTAC
ATTTATATTGGCTCATGTCCAATATGACCGCCATGTTGACATTGATTATTGACTAGTTATTAATAGTAAT
CAATTACGGGGTCATTAGTTCATAGCCCATATATGGAGTTCCGCGTTACATAACTTACGGTAAATGGCCC
GCCTGGCTGACCGCCCAACGACCCCCGCCCATTGACGTCAATAATGACGTATGTTCCCATAGTAACGCCA
ATAGGGACTTTCCATTGACGTCAATGGGTGGAGTATTTACGGTAAACTGCCCACTTGGCAGTACATCAAG
TGTATCATATGCCAAGTCCGCCCCCTATTGACGTCAATGACGGTAAATGGCCCGCCTGGCATTATGCCCA
GTACATGACCTTACGGGACTTTCCTACTTGGCAGTACATCTACGTATTAGTCATCGCTATTACCATGGTG
ATGCGGTTTTGGCAGTACACCAATGGGCGTGGATAGCGGTTTGACTCACGGGGATTTCCAAGTCTCCACC
CCATTGACGTCAATGGGAGTTTGTTTTGGCACCAAAATCAACGGGACTTTCCAAAATGTCGTAATAACCC
CGCCCCGTTGACGCAAATGGGCGGTAGGCGTGTACGGTGGGAGGTCTATATAAGCAGAGCTCGTTTAGTG
AACCGTCAGAATTGATCTACCATGGACTACAAAGACGATGACGACAAGCTTGCGGCCGCGAATTCATCGA
TAGATCTGATATCGGTACCAGTCGACTCTAGAGGATCCAGCATGACCGAGCGCCGCGTCCCCTTCTCGCT
CCTGCGGGGCCCCGATTGGGACCCCTTCCGCGACTGGTACCCGCATAGCCGCCTCTTCGACCAGGCCTTC
GGGCTGCCCCGGCTGCCGGAGGAGTGGTCGCAGTGGTTAGGCGGCAGCAGCTGGCCAGGCTACGTGCGCC
CCCTGCCCCCCGCCGCCATCGAGAGCCCCGCAGTGGCCGCGCCCGCCTACAGCCGCGCGCTCGATCGGCA
ACTCGATAGC
[264 nt withheld, positions 1271-1534]
CTAGCCACGCAGTCCAACGAGATCACCATCCCAGTCACCTTCGAGTCGCGGGCCCAGCTTGGGGGCCCAG
AAGCTGCAAAATCCGATGAGACTGCCGCCAAGTAAAGCCTTAGCCCGGATCCCGGGTGGCATCCCTGTGA
CCCCTCCCCAGTGCCTCTCCTGGCCCTGGAAGTTGCCACTCCAGTGCCCACCAGCCTTGTCCTAATAAAA
TTAAGTTGCATCATTTTGTCTGACTAGGTGTCCTTCTATAATATTATGGGGTGGAGGGGGGTGGTATGGA
GCAAGGGGCAAGTTGGGAAGACAACCTGTAGGGCCTGCGGGGTCTATTGGGAACCAAGCTGGAGTGCAGT
GGCACAATCTTGGCTCACTGCAATCTCCGCCTCCTGGGTTCAAGCGATTCTCCTGCCTCAGCCTCCCGAG
TTGTTGGGATTCCAGGCATGCATGACCAGGCTCAGCTAATTTTTGTTTTTTTGGTAGAGACGGGGTTTCA
CCATATTGGCCAGGCTGGTCTCCAACTCCTAATCTCAGGTGATCTACCCACCTTGGCCTCCCAAATTGCT
GGGATTACAGGCGTGAACCACTGCTCCCTTCCCTGTCCTTCTGATTTTAAAATAACTATACCAGCAGGAG
GACGTCCAGACACAGCATAGGCTACCTGGCCATGCCCAACCGGTGGGACATTTGAGTTGCTTGCTTGGCA
CTGTCCTCTCATGCGTTGGGTCCACTCAGTAGATGCCTGTTGAATTGGGTACGCGGCCAGCTTGGCTGTG
GAATGTGTGTCAGTTAGGGTGTGGAAAGTCCCCAGGCTCCCCAGCAGGCAGAAGTATGCAAAGCATGCAT
CTCAATTAGTCAGCAACCAGGTGTGGAAAGTCCCCAGGCTCCCCAGCAGGCAGAAGTATGCAAAGCATGC
ATCTCAATTAGTCAGCAACCATAGTCCCGCCCCTAACTCCGCCCATCCCGCCCCTAACTCCGCCCAGTTC
CGCCCATTCTCCGCCCCATGGCTGACTAATTTTTTTTATTTATGCAGAGGCCGAGGCCGCCTCGGCCTCT
GAGCTATTCCAGAAGTAGTGAGGAGGCTTTTTTGGAGGCCTAGGCTTTTGCAAAAAGCTCCTCGAGGAAC
TGAAAAACCAGAAAGTTAATTCCCTATAGTGAGTCGTATTAAATTCGTAATCATGTCATAGCTGTTTCCT
GTGTGAAATTGTTATCCGCTCACAATTCCACACAACATACGAGCCGGAAGCATAAAGTGTAAAGCCTGGG
GTGCCTAATGAGTGAGCTAACTCACATTAATTGCGTTGCGCTCACTGCCCGCTTTCCAGTCGGGAAACCT
GTCGTGCCAGCTGCATTAATGAATCGGCCAACGCGCGGGGAGAGGCGGTTTGCGTATTGGGCGCTCTTCC
GCTTCCTCGCTCACTGACTCGCTGCGCTCGGTCGTTCGGCTGCGGCGAGCGGTATCAGCTCACTCAAAGG
CGGTAATACGGTTATCCACAGAATCAGGGGATAACGCAGGAAAGAACATGTGAGCAAAAGGCCAGCAAAA
GGCCAGGAACCGTAAAAAGGCCGCGTTGCTGGCGTTTTTCCATAGGCTCCGCCCCCCTGACGAGCATCAC
AAAAATCGACGCTCAAGTCAGAGGTGGCGAAACCCGACAGGACTATAAAGATACCAGGCGTTTCCCCCTG
GAAGCTCCCTCGTGCGCTCTCCTGTTCCGACCCTGCCGCTTACCGGATACCTGTCCGCCTTTCTCCCTTC
GGGAAGCGTGGCGCTTTCTCATAGCTCACGCTGTAGGTATCTCAGTTCGGTGTAGGTCGTTCGCTCCAAG
CTGGGCTGTGTGCACGAACCCCCCGTTCAGCCCGACCGCTGCGCCTTATCCGGTAACTATCGTCTTGAGT
CCAACCCGGTAAGACACGACTTATCGCCACTGGCAGCAGCCACTGGTAACAGGATTAGCAGAGCGAGGTA
TGTAGGCGGTGCTACAGAGTTCTTGAAGTGGTGGCCTAACTACGGCTACACTAGAAGAACAGTATTTGGT
ATCTGCGCTCTGCTGAAGCCAGTTACCTTCGGAAAAAGAGTTGGTAGCTCTTGATCCGGCAAACAAACCA
CCGCTGGTAGCGGTGGTTTTTTTGTTTGCAAGCAGCAGATTACGCGCAGAAAAAAAGGATCTCAAGAAGA
TCCTTTGATCTTTTCTACGGGGTCTGACGCTCAGTGGAACGAAAACTCACGTTAAGGGATTTTGGTCATG
AGATTATCAAAAAGGATCTTCACCTAGATCCTTTTAAATTAAAAATGAAGTTTTAAATCAATCTAAAGTA
TATATGAGTAAACTTGGTCTGACAGTTACCAATGCTTAATCAGTGAGGCACCTATCTCAGCGATCTGTCT
ATTTCGTTCATCCATAGTTGCCTGACTCCCCGTCGTGTAGATAACTACGATACGGGAGGGCTTACCATCT
GGCCCCAGTGCTGCAATGATACCGCGAGACCCACGCTCACCGGCTCCAGATTTATCAGCAATAAACCAGC
CAGCCGGAAGGGCCGAGCGCAGAAGTGGTCCTGCAACTTTATCCGCCTCCATCCAGTCTATTAATTGTTG
CCGGGAAGCTAGAGTAAGTAGTTCGCCAGTTAATAGTTTGCGCAACGTTGTTGCCATTGCTACAGGCATC
GTGGTGTCACGCTCGTCGTTTGGTATGGCTTCATTCAGCTCCGGTTCCCAACGATCAAGGCGAGTTACAT
GATCCCCCATGTTGTGCAAAAAAGCGGTTAGCTCCTTCGGTCCTCCGATCGTTGTCAGAAGTAAGTTGGC
CGCAGTGTTATCACTCATGGTTATGGCAGCACTGCATAATTCTCTTACTGTCATGCCATCCGTAAGATGC
TTTTCTGTGACTGGTGAGTACTCAACCAAGTCATTCTGAGAATAGTGTATGCGGCGACCGAGTTGCTCTT
GCCCGGCGTCAATACGGGATAATACCGCGCCACATAGCAGAACTTTAAAAGTGCTCATCATTGGAAAACG
TTCTTCGGGGCGAAAACTCTCAAGGATCTTACCGCTGTTGAGATCCAGTTCGATGTAACCCACTCGTGCA
CCCAACTGATCTTCAGCATCTTTTACTTTCACCAGCGTTTCTGGGTGAGCAAAAACAGGAAGGCAAAATG
CCGCAAAAAAGGGAATAAGGGCGACACGGAAATGTTGAATACTCATACTCTTCCTTTTTCAATATTATTG
AAGCATTTATCAGGGTTATTGTCTCATGAGCGGATACATATTTGAATGTATTTAGAAAAATAAACAAATA
GGGGTTCCGCGCACATTTCCCCGAAAAGTGCCACCTG
[124 nt withheld, positions 4862-4985]
C
[91 nt withheld, positions 4987-5077]
A
[49 nt withheld, positions 5079-5127]
CCTTTGACGTTGGAGTCCACGTTCTTT
[37 nt withheld, positions 5155-5191]
ACCCTATCTCGGTCTATTCTTTTGATTTATAAGGGATTTTGCCGATTTCGGCCTATTGGTTAAAAAATGA
GCTGATTTAACAAAAATTTAACGCGAATTTTAACAAAATATTAACGCTTACAATTT
