>Addgene plasmid #85188 | pFLAG-CMV2-Hsp27-S15D/S78D/S82D | addgene partial sequence | sequence record 167881 | CMV-F 5'-CGCAAATGGGCGGTAGGCGTG-3'
AGCAGAGCTCGTTTAGTGAACCGTCAGAATTGATCTACCATGGACTACAAAGACGATGACGACAAGCTTG
CGGCCGCGAATTCATCGATAGATCTGATATCGGTACCAGTCGACTCTAGAGGATCCAGCATGACCGAGCG
CCGCGTCCCCTTCTCGCTCCTGCGGGGCCCCGATTGGGACCCCTTCCGCGACTGGTACCCGCATAGCCGC
CTCTTCGACCAGGCCTTCGGGCTGCCCCGGCTGCCGGAGGAGTGGTCGCAGTGGTTAGGCGGCAGCAGCT
GGCCAGGCTACGTGCGCCCCCTGCCCCCCGCCGCCATCGAGAGCCCCGCAGTGGCCGCGCCCGCCTACAG
CCGCGCGCTCGATCGGCAACTCGATAGC
[264 nt withheld, positions 379-642]
CTAGCCACGCAGTCCAACGAGATCACCATCCCAGTCACCTTCGAGTCGCGGGCCCAGCTTGGGGGCCCAG
AAGCTGCAAAATCCGATGAGACTGCCGCCAAGTAAAGCCTTAGCCCGGATCCCGGGTGGCATCCCTGTGA
CCCCTCCCCAGTGCCTCTCCTGGCCCTGGAAGTTGCCACTCCAGTGCCCACCAGCCTTGTCCTAATAAAA
TTAAGTTGCATCATTTTGTCTGACTAGGTGTCCTTCTATAATATTATGGGGTGGA
