>Addgene plasmid #85188 | pFLAG-CMV2-Hsp27-S15D/S78D/S82D | addgene partial sequence | sequence record 167883 | hGH-PA-R 5'-CCAGCTTGGTTCCCAATAGA-3'
GTCTTCCCAACTTGCCCCTTGCTCCATACCACCCCCCTCCACCCCATAATATTATAGAAGGACACCTAGT
CAGACAAAATGATGCAACTTAATTTTATTAGGACAAGGCTGGTGGGCACTGGAGTGGCAACTTCCAGGGC
CAGGAGAGGCACTGGGGAGGGGTCACAGGGATGCCACCCGGGATCCGGGCTAAGGCTTTACTTGGCGGCA
GTCTCATCGGATTTTGCAGCTTCTGGGCCCCCAAGCTGGGCCCGCGACTCGAAGGTGACTGGGATGGTGA
TCTCGTTGGACTGCGTGGCTAG
[264 nt withheld, positions 303-566]
GCTATCGAGTTGCCGATCGAGCGCGCGGCTGTAGGCGGGCGCGGCCACTGCGGGGCTCTCGATGGCGGCG
GGGGGCAGGGGGCGCACGTAGCCTGGCCAGCTGCTGCCGCCTAACCACTGCGACCACTCCTCCGGCAGCC
GGGGCAGCCCGAAGGCCTGGTCGAAGAGGCGGCTATGCGGGTACCAGTCGCGGAAGGGGTCCCAATCGGG
GCCCCGCAGGAGCGAGAAGGGGACGCGGCGCTCGGTCATGCTGGATCCTCTAGAGTCGACTGGTACCGAT
ATCAGATCTATCGATGAATTCGCGGCCGCAAGCTTGTCGTCATCGTCTTTGTAGTCCATGGTAGATCAAT
TCTGACGGTTCACTAAACGAGCTCTGCTTATATAGACCTCCCACCGTACACGCCTACCGCCCATTTGCGT
CAACGGGGCGGGGTTATTACGACATTTTGGAAAGTCCCGTTGATTTTGG
